Addgene plasmid #203341: pML12
Purpose: SR latch circuit on pLW555 backbone: PTac-S3, PTet-E1
Depositing lab: Lauren Andrews. Depositing organization: University of Massachusetts, Amherst. Publication: Algorithmic Programming of Sequential Logic and Genetic Circuits for Recording Biochemical Concentration in a Probiotic Bacterium. Lebovich M, Zeng M, Andrews LB. ACS Synth Biol. 2023 Aug 15. doi: 10.1021/acssynbio.3c00232. PubMed 37581922.
Backbone
  Vector backbone: pLW555
  Backbone size w/o insert (bp): 5600
  Total vector size (bp): 7629
Growth in bacteria
  Bacterial resistance: Kanamycin, 50 μg/mL
  Growth temperature: 37°C
  Growth strain: DH5alpha
  Copy number: Low Copy
Gene/Insert 1
  Gene/Insert name: srpR
  Insert size (bp): 642
  Promoter: PTac and PBetI
  Cloning method: Unknown
  Sequencing primers: 5′ TGGCTCATAACACCCCTTG
Gene/Insert 2
  Gene/Insert name: betI
  Insert size (bp): 588
  Promoter: PSrpR and PTet
  Cloning method: Unknown
  Sequencing primers: 5′ GAAGAAGCACAGATTAAACAGGTG
Terms and licenses: Academic/Nonprofit Terms; Industry Terms: Not Available to Industry
How to cite: pML12 was a gift from Lauren Andrews (Addgene plasmid # 203341 ; http://n2t.net/addgene:203341 ; RRID:Addgene_203341)
