[The description below was written by a language model from this plasmid's Addgene catalogue record and pLannotate feature annotations shown in this document.]
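Description:
pML12 is a bacterial genetic-circuit plasmid built on the pLW555 backbone (about 7.6 kb in total) that encodes a set-reset (SR) latch, a form of sequential logic with memory. It is propagated in E. coli through a p15A origin of replication, catalogued as low copy, and is selected with kanamycin through an aph(3')-Ia KanR gene. A few short annotated fragments (RSF ori, bom, TcR and tet promoter pieces) lie next to the origin. They look like backbone remnants or partial homology matches rather than functional parts.

The latch core is a pair of mutually repressing TetR-family repressors. The srpR gene (from Pseudomonas putida) is driven by PTac and PBetI, and betI (from E. coli) is driven by PSrpR and PTet. Each repressor therefore shuts off one of the promoters controlling the other, which creates two stable states, while the inducible PTac and PTet promoters act as the two inputs that push the circuit into one state or the other. The feature table supports this layout: a tac promoter with a symmetric lac operator lies upstream of srpR, and a tet operator followed by a hammerhead ribozyme, probably serving as a transcript insulator, precedes betI. The "S3" and "E1" labels in the stated purpose presumably denote particular srpR and betI gate variants, though the record does not define them.

Downstream, a sensor array encodes lacI, tetR, luxR and a partial-match araC. LacI and TetR make the PTac and PTet inputs responsive to IPTG and to tetracycline-class inducers. No reporter gene is annotated, so the circuit output is presumably read from a separate construct. The associated work concerns programming sequential logic to record biochemical concentrations in a probiotic bacterium.
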