Features (pLannotate 1.2.2; 21 found; start..end, strand, type, name):
    399..1214    -  CDS            KanR: aminoglycoside phosphotransferase; aph(3')-Ia; confers resistance to kanamycin in bacteria or G418 (Geneticin®) in eukaryotes
   1393..1421    +  promoter       tac promoter: strong E. coli promoter; hybrid between the trp and lac UV5 promoters
   1427..1446    +  protein_bind   lac operator (symmetric): The lac repressor binds to the lac operator to inhibit transcription in E. coli. This inhibition can be relieved by adding lactose or isopropyl-β-D-thiogalactopyranoside (IPTG). The symmetric lac operator was optimized for tight binding of lac repressor. lac repressor encoded by lacI
   1630..2268    +  CDS            srpR: SRPR_PSEPU - Experimental evidence at protein level: Swiss-Prot protein existence level 1. In conjunction with SrpS represses the srpABC operon. From Pseudomonas putida (Arthrobacter siderocapsulatus).
   2402..2428    +  promoter       J23119(SpeI) promoter (fragment): bacterial promoter (Registry of Standard Biological Parts BBa J23119) modified to end with an SpeI site
   2480..2498    +  protein_bind   tet operator: tetO; bacterial operator O2 for the tetR and tetA genes tetracycline repressor TetR
   2504..2523    +  promoter       H1-2O2 promoter (fragment): doxycycline-inducible variant of the human H1 RNA promoter (Henriksen et al., 2007)
   2535..2590    +  ncRNA          Hammerhead 3: Accession: RF00008 - Hammerhead ribozyme (type III)
   2630..3214    +  CDS            betI: BETI_ECOLI - Experimental evidence at transcript level: Swiss-Prot protein existence level 2. Repressor involved in the biosynthesis of the osmoprotectant glycine betaine. It represses transcription of the choline transporter BetT and the genes of BetAB involved in the synthesis of glycine betaine. From Escherichia coli (strain K12).
   3295..3313    +  promoter       J23119(SpeI) promoter (fragment): bacterial promoter (Registry of Standard Biological Parts BBa J23119) modified to end with an SpeI site
   3350..4187    +  CDS            araC (fragment): L-arabinose regulatory protein; araC
   4254..4327    +  promoter       lacI promoter (fragment): lacI
   4328..5407    +  CDS            lacI: LACI_ECOLI - Experimental evidence at protein level: Swiss-Prot protein existence level 1. Repressor of the lactose operon. Binds allolactose as an inducer. From Escherichia coli (strain K12).
   5429..6049    +  CDS            tetR: TETR2_ECOLX - Experimental evidence at protein level: Swiss-Prot protein existence level 1. TetR is the repressor of the tetracycline resistance element; its N-terminal region forms a helix-turn-helix structure and binds DNA. Binding of tetracycline to TetR reduces the repressor affinity for the tetracycline resistance gene (tetA) promoter operator sites. From Escherichia coli.
   6073..6822    +  CDS            luxR: LUXR_ALIFS - Experimental evidence at protein level: Swiss-Prot protein existence level 1. Transcriptional activator of the bioluminescence operon. Binds to the OHHL autoinducer. From Aliivibrio fischeri (Vibrio fischeri).
   6921..6939    -  promoter       tet promoter (fragment): E. coli promoter for tetracycline efflux protein gene
   6949..7069    +  CDS            TcR (fragment): tetracycline efflux protein; tet; confers resistance to tetracycline
   7088..7110    -  rep_origin     RSF ori (fragment): Plasmids containing the RSF 1030 origin of replication can be propagated in E. coli cells that contain additional plasmids with compatible origins.
   7127..7153    +  misc_feature   bom (fragment): basis of mobility region from pBR322
   7252..7307    -  rep_origin     RSF ori (fragment): Plasmids containing the RSF 1030 origin of replication can be propagated in E. coli cells that contain additional plasmids with compatible origins.
   7395..310     -  rep_origin     p15A ori (across the origin): Plasmids containing the medium-copy-number p15A origin of replication can be propagated in E. coli cells that contain a second plasmid with the ColE1 origin.
>Addgene plasmid #203341 | pML12 | addgene full sequence | sequence record 400059 | Addgene NGS Result
ATGCACGAACCCCCCGTTCAGTCCGACCGCTGCGCCTTATCCGGTAACTATCGTCTTGAGTCCAACCCGG
AAAGACATGCAAAAGCACCACTGGCAGCAGCCACTGGTAATTGATTTAGAGGAGTTAGTCTTGAAGTCAT
GCGCCGGTTAAGGCTAAACTGAAAGGACAAGTTTTGGTGACTGCGCTCCTCCAAGCCAGTTACCTCGGTT
CAAAGAGTTGGTAGCTCAGAGAACCTTCGAAAAACCGCCCTGCAAGGCGGTTTTTTCGTTTTCAGAGCAA
GAGATTACGCGCAGACCAAAACGATCTCAAGAAGATCATCTTATTAAGGGGTCTGACGCTCAGTGGAACG
AAAAATCAATCTAAAGTATATATGAGTAAACTTGGTCTGACAGTTACCTTAGAAAAACTCATCGAGCATC
AAATGAAACTGCAATTTATTCATATCAGGATTATCAATACCATATTTTTGAAAAAGCCGTTTCTGTAATG
AAGGAGAAAACTCACCGAGGCAGTTCCATAGGATGGCAAGATCCTGGTATCGGTCTGCGATTCCGACTCG
TCCAACATCAATACAACCTATTAATTTCCCCTCGTCAAAAATAAGGTTATCAAGTGAGAAATCACCATGA
GTGACGACTGAATCCGGTGAGAATGGCAAAAGCTTATGCATTTCTTTCCAGACTTGTTCAACAGGCCAGC
CATTACGCTCGTCATCAAAATCACTCGCATCAACCAAACCGTTATTCATTCGTGATTGCGCCTGAGCGAG
ACGAAATACGCGATCGCTGTTAAAAGGACAATTACAAACAGGAATCGAATGCAACCGGCGCAGGAACACT
GCCAGCGCATCAACAATATTTTCACCTGAATCAGGATATTCTTCTAATACCTGGAATGCTGTTTTCCCGG
GGATCGCAGTGGTGAGTAACCATGCATCATCAGGAGTACGGATAAAATGCTTGATGGTCGGAAGAGGCAT
AAATTCCGTCAGCCAGTTTAGTCTGACCATCTCATCTGTAACATCATTGGCAACGCTACCTTTGCCATGT
TTCAGAAACAACTCTGGCGCATCGGGCTTCCCATACAATCGATAGATTGTCGCACCTGATTGCCCGACAT
TATCGCGAGCCCATTTATACCCATATAAATCAGCATCCATGTTGGAATTTAATCGCGGCCTGGAGCAAGA
CGTTTCCCGTTGAATATGGCTCATAACACCCCTTGTATTACTGTTTATGTAAGCAGACAGTTTTATTGTT
CATGATGATATATTTTTATCTTGTGCAATGTACATCAGAGATTTTGAGACACAACCAATTATTGAAGGCC
TCCCTAACGGGGGGCCTTTTTTTGTTTCTGGTCTCCCGCTTGGAGAACGATCGTTGGCTGTGTTGACAAT
TAATCATCGGCTCGTATAATGTGTGGAATTGTGAGCGCTCACAATTTACGAGCGCGGGTGAGAGGGATTC
GTTACCAATAGACAATTGATTGGACGTTCAATATAATGCTAGCCTGAGCGCTCAACGGGTGTGCTTCCCG
TTCTGATGAGTCCGTGAGGACGAAAGCGCCTCTACAAATAATTTTGTTTAAGAGTCTATGGACTATGTTT
TCACAAAGGAAGTACCAGGATGGCACGTAAAACCGCAGCAGAAGCAGAAGAAACCCGTCAGCGTATTATT
GATGCAGCACTGGAAGTTTTTGTTGCACAGGGTGTTAGTGATGCAACCCTGGATCAGATTGCACGTAAAG
CCGGTGTTACCCGTGGTGCAGTTTATTGGCATTTTAATGGTAAACTGGAAGTTCTGCAGGCAGTTCTGGC
AAGCCGTCAGCATCCGCTGGAACTGGATTTTACACCGGATCTGGGTATTGAACGTAGCTGGGAAGCAGTT
GTTGTTGCAATGCTGGATGCAGTTCATAGTCCGCAGAGCAAACAGTTTAGCGAAATTCTGATTTATCAGG
GTCTGGATGAAAGCGGTCTGATTCATAATCGTATGGTTCAGGCAAGCGATCGTTTTCTGCAGTATATTCA
TCAGGTTCTGCGTCATGCAGTTACCCAGGGTGAACTGCCGATTAATCTGGATCTGCAGACCAGCATTGGT
GTTTTTAAAGGTCTGATTACCGGTCTGCTGTATGAAGGTCTGCGTAGCAAAGATCAGCAGGCACAGATTA
TCAAAGTTGCACTGGGTAGCTTTTGGGCACTGCTGCGTGAACCGCCTCGTTTTCTGCTGTGTGAAGAAGC
ACAGATTAAACAGGTGAAATCCTTCGAATAATTCAGCCAAAAAACTTAAGACCGCCGGTCTTGTCCACTA
CCTTGCAGTAATGCGGTGGACAGGATCGGCGGTTTTCTTTTCTCTTCTCAAAGGTCGCTGGAGTCTATGA
TTGGTCCAGATTCGTTACCAATTGACAGCTAGCTCAGTCCTAGGTATATACATACATGCTTGTTTGTTTG
TAAACTACGTACTCCACCGTTGGCTTTTTTCCCTATCAGTGATAGAGATTGACATCCCTATCAGTGATAG
AGATAATGAGCACCTGAGAAGTCAATTAATGTGCTTTTAATTCTGATGAGTCGGTGACGACGAAACTTCC
TCTACAAATAATTTTGTTTAACCCCCCGAGGAGTAGCACATGCCGAAACTGGGTATGCAGAGCATTCGTC
GTCGTCAGCTGATTGATGCAACCCTGGAAGCAATTAATGAAGTTGGTATGCATGATGCAACCATTGCACA
GATTGCACGTCGTGCCGGTGTTAGCACCGGTATTATTAGCCATTATTTCCGCGATAAAAACGGTCTGCTG
GAAGCAACCATGCGTGATATTACCAGCCAGCTGCGTGATGCAGTTCTGAATCGTCTGCATGCACTGCCGC
AGGGTAGCGCAGAACAGCGTCTGCAGGCAATTGTTGGTGGTAATTTTGATGAAACCCAGGTTAGCAGCGC
AGCAATGAAAGCATGGCTGGCATTTTGGGCAAGCAGCATGCATCAGCCGATGCTGTATCGTCTGCAGCAG
GTTAGCAGTCGTCGTCTGCTGAGCAATCTGGTTAGCGAATTTCGTCGTGAACTGCCTCGTGAACAGGCAC
AAGAGGCAGGTTATGGTCTGGCAGCACTGATTGATGGTCTGTGGCTGCGTGCAGCACTGAGCGGTAAACC
GCTGGATAAAACCCGTGCAAATAGCCTGACCCGTCATTTTATCACCCAGCATCTGCCGACCGATTAACCA
ATTATTGAACACCCTTCGGGGTGTTTTTTTGTTTCTGGTCTACCAGGTAATGGTCACCATATATCAAGTT
TACGGCTAGCTCAGTCCTAGGTACTATGCTAGCTACTAGAGAAAGAGGAGAAATACTAGATGGCTGAAGC
GCAAAATGATCCCCTGCTGCCGGGATACTCGTTTAATGCCCATCTGGTGGCGGGTTTAACGCCGATTGAG
GCCAACGGTTATCTCGATTTTTTTATCGACCGACCGCTGGGAATGAAAGGTTATATTCTCAATCTCACCA
TTCGCGGTCAGGGGGTGGTGAAAAATCAGGGACGAGAATTTGTTTGCCGACCGGGTGATATTTTGCTGTT
CCCGCCAGGAGAGATTCATCACTACGGTCGTCATCCGGAGGCTCGCGAATGGTATCACCAGTGGGTTTAC
TTTCGTCCGCGCGCCTACTGGCATGAATGGCTTAACTGGCCGTCAATATTTGCCAATACGGGGTTCTTTC
GCCCGGATGAAGCGCACCAGCCGCATTTCAGCGACCTGTTTGGGCAAATCATTAACGCCGGGCAAGGGGA
AGGGCGCTATTCGGAGCTGCTGGCGATAAATCTGCTTGAGCAATTGTTACTGCGGCGCATGGAAGCGATT
AACGAGTCGCTCCATCCACCGATGGATAATCGGGTACGCGAGGCTTGTCAGTACATCAGCGATCACCTGG
CAGACAGCAATTTTGATATCGCCAGCGTCGCACAGCATGTTTGCTTGTCGCCGTCGCGTCTGTCACATCT
TTTCCGCCAGCAGTTAGGGATTAGCGTCTTAAGCTGGCGCGAGGACCAACGTATCAGCCAGGCGAAGCTG
CTTTTGAGCACCACCCGGATGCCTATCGCCACCGTCGGTCGCAATGTTGGTTTTGACGATCAACTCTATT
TCTCGCGGGTATTTAAAAAATGCACCGGGGCCAGCCCGAGCGAGTTCCGTGCCGGTTAATAACCAATTAT
TGAAGGCCGCTAACGCAGCCTTTTTTTGTTTCTGGTCTCCCAATGGCGGCGCGCCATCGAATGGCGCAAA
ACCTTTCGCGGTATGGCATGATAGCGCCCGGAAGAGAGTCAATTCAGGGTGGTGAATATGAAACCAGTAA
CGTTATACGATGTCGCAGAGTATGCCGGTGTCTCTTATCAGACCGTTTCCCGCGTGGTGAACCAGGCCAG
CCACGTTTCTGCGAAAACGCGGGAAAAAGTGGAAGCGGCGATGGCGGAGCTGAATTACATTCCCAACCGC
GTGGCACAACAACTGGCGGGCAAACAGTCGTTGCTGATTGGCGTTGCCACCTCCAGTCTGGCCCTGCACG
CGCCGTCGCAAATTGTCGCGGCGATTAAATCTCGCGCCGATCAACTGGGTGCCAGCGTGGTGGTGTCGAT
GGTAGAACGAAGCGGCGTCGAAGCCTGTAAAGCGGCGGTGCACAATCTTCTCGCGCAACGCGTCAGTGGG
CTGATCATTAACTATCCGCTGGATGACCAGGATGCCATTGCTGTGGAAGCTGCCTGCACTAATGTTCCGG
CGTTATTTCTTGATGTCTCTGACCAGACACCCATCAACAGTATTATTTTCTCCCATGAGGACGGTACGCG
ACTGGGCGTGGAGCATCTGGTCGCATTGGGTCACCAGCAAATCGCGCTGTTAGCGGGCCCATTAAGTTCT
GTCTCGGCGCGTCTGCGTCTGGCTGGCTGGCATAAATATCTCACTCGCAATCAAATTCAGCCGATAGCGG
AACGGGAAGGCGACTGGAGTGCCATGTCCGGTTTTCAACAAACCATGCAAATGCTGAATGAGGGCATCGT
TCCCACTGCGATGCTGGTTGCCAACGATCAGATGGCGCTGGGCGCAATGCGCGCCATTACCGAGTCCGGG
CTGCGCGTTGGTGCGGATATCTCGGTAGTGGGATACGACGATACCGAAGATAGCTCATGTTATATCCCGC
CGTTAACCACCATCAAACAGGATTTTCGCCTGCTGGGGCAAACCAGCGTGGACCGCTTGCTGCAACTCTC
TCAGGGCCAGGCGGTGAAGGGCAATCAGCTGTTGCCAGTCTCACTGGTGAAAAGAAAAACCACCCTGGCG
CCCAATACGCAAACCGCCTCTCCCCGCGCGTTGGCCGATTCATTAATGCAGCTGGCACGACAGGTTTCCC
GACTGGAAAGCGGGCAGTGACAATCCAGGAGGAAAAAAATGTCCAGATTAGATAAAAGTAAAGTGATTAA
CAGCGCATTAGAGCTGCTTAATGAGGTCGGAATCGAAGGTTTAACAACCCGTAAACTCGCCCAGAAGCTA
GGTGTAGAGCAGCCTACATTGTATTGGCATGTAAAAAATAAGCGGGCTTTGCTCGACGCCTTAGCCATTG
AGATGTTAGATAGGCACCATACTCACTTTTGCCCTTTAGAAGGGGAAAGCTGGCAAGATTTTTTACGTAA
TAACGCTAAAAGTTTTAGATGTGCTTTACTAAGTCATCGCGATGGAGCAAAAGTACATTTAGGTACACGG
CCTACAGAAAAACAGTATGAAACTCTCGAAAATCAATTAGCCTTTTTATGCCAACAAGGTTTTTCACTAG
AGAATGCATTATATGCACTCAGCGCTGTGGGGCATTTTACTTTAGGTTGCGTATTGGAAGATCAAGAGCA
TCAAGTCGCTAAAGAAGAAAGGGAAACACCTACTACTGATAGTATGCCGCCATTATTACGACAAGCTATC
GAATTATTTGATCACCAAGGTGCAGAGCCAGCCTTCTTATTCGGCCTTGAATTGATCATATGCGGATTAG
AAAAACAACTTAAATGTGAAAGTGGGTCCTAAATCACACAGGAAAGGCCTCGATGAAAAACATAAATGCC
GACGACACATACAGAATAATTAATAAAATTAAAGCTTGTAGAAGCAATAATGATATTAATCAATGCTTAT
CTGATATGACTAAAATGGTACATTGTGAATATTATTTACTCGCGATCATTTATCCTCATTCTATGGTTAA
ATCTGATATTTCAATCCTAGATAATTACCCTAAAAAATGGAGGCAATATTATGATGACGCTAATTTAATA
AAATATGATCCTATAGTAGATTATTCTAACTCCAATCATTCACCAATTAATTGGAATATATTTGAAAACA
ATGCTGTAAATAAAAAATCTCCAAATGTAATTAAAGAAGCGAAAACATCAGGTCTTATCACTGGGTTTAG
TTTCCCTATTCATACGGCTAACAATGGCTTCGGAATGCTTAGTTTTGCACATTCAGAAAAAGACAACTAT
ATAGATAGTTTATTTTTACATGCGTGTATGAACATACCATTAATTGTTCCTTCTCTAGTTGATAATTATC
GAAAAATAAATATAGCAAATAATAAATCAAACAACGATTTAACCAAAAGAGAAAAAGAATGTTTAGCGTG
GGCATGCGAAGGAAAAAGCTCTTGGGATATTTCAAAAATATTAGGTTGCAGTGAGCGTACTGTCACTTTC
CATTTAACCAATGCGCAAATGAAACTCAATACAACAAACCGCTGCCAAAGTATTTCTAAAGCAATTTTAA
CAGGAGCAATTGATTGCCCATACTTTAAAAATTAACCATAATTGGTAACGAATCAGACAATTGACGGCTC
GAGGGAGTAGCATAGGGTTTGCAGAATCCCTGCTTCGTCCATTTGACAGGCACATTATGCATCGATGATA
AGCTGTCAAACATGAGCAGATCCTCTACGCCGGACGCATCGTGGCCGGCATCACCGGCGCCACAGGTGCG
GTTGCTGGCGCCTATATCGCCGACATCACCGATGGGGAAGATCGGGCTCGCCACTTCGGGCTCATGAGCA
AATATTTTATCTGAGGTGCTTCCTCGCTCACTGACTCGCTGCACGAGGCAGACCTCAGCGCTAGCGGAGT
GTATACTGGCTTACTATGTTGGCACTGATGAGGGTGTCAGTGAAGTGCTTCATGTGGCAGGAGAAAAAAG
GCTGCACCGGTGCGTCAGCAGAATATGTGATACAGGATATATTCCGCTTCCTCGCTCACTGACTCGCTAC
GCTCGGTCGTTCGACTGCGGCGAGCGGAAATGGCTTACGAACGGGGCGGAGATTTCCCGGAAGATGCCAG
GAAGATACTTAACAGGGAAGTGAGAGGGCCGCGGCAAAGCCGTTTTTCCATAGGCTCCGCCCCCCTGACA
AGCATCACGAAATCTGACGCTCAAATCAGTGGTGGCGAAACCCGACAGGACTATAAAGATACCAGGCGTT
TCCCCCTGGCGGCTCCCTCGTGCGCTCTCCTGTTCCTGCCTTTCGGTTTACCGGTGTCATTCCGCTGTTA
TGGCCGCGTTTGTCTCATTCCACGCCTGACACTCAGTTCCGGGTAGGCAGTTCGCTCCAAGCTGGACTGT
